>Addgene plasmid #13305 | pCI-Neo-gp78 Cue-m1,2 / JM22 | addgene partial sequence | sequence record 45468 | EBV-rev 5'-GTGGTTTGTCCAAACTCATC-3'
GCATTACCCTCACTAAAGGGAAGCGGCCGCCCGGGTCGACTCTAGTAACGGCCGCCAGTGTTGCTGGAAT
TCGGCTTCGCTAGGAGGTCTGCTGCTTCTGAAGCCTCCGTTCCGCGGCGGCAGCCAGCATCCTTCGACGC
AGGGTCACGGGGTCAGAGGACGCACCTTCCGAGGGGAGGAAGCTCTCTGAGGCCGCATCATCTTCAGAAC
TTTTGTTCAAGAAACGTTTGCGAGCTTGCTGGAGGAGTTCGTCCTTACGCTGCACCAGCATGCGCTGTCT
CTCATCAGCAGACTTGGAGAAGCGGCTCCCACGAGCCTCGAAGTCTTCCACCTCACTGGGCTCCACTTCC
ACCTCGCCGAAGTCCAGCGTCTCCTCCAGGCGAGGACTGAGGTCCAGTGGCACACGCTCGGTCTGAGCAG
AAGTTTCTCCCTCTTCCTGGTCACTGCTTGGCCTTTCCACAGGACTGTTCAATGCAGGTCTGATGCTATC
TGACCGCTGTGTAGGAAAAGGTACTTGAATCCGTCCTTCTAAAATATTGTCTGTTGTTATTTCAACTGAG
CGTGTCAGCTGGTCGACCTGCAGTCGCAGATGGTATGGAACCTGGCGGCCGCCCTCTTGAATCTGATGAG
CCATTGCATTGAGCTGGGAGTTGCTGGCCTGCGTAATGCCAAGAATGTTGGTGGTGTGCATCACTTCAAC
CGAAAAACTCGGCAGCCAGCTCGCAATCCGAGACCCATCGAAATGGAAGAAGTGATTGTGTTGGTTTAAG
CGAGGTTCCTCGTGGAGACA
