[The description below was written by a language model from this plasmid's Addgene catalogue record.]
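Description:
pCI-Neo-gp78 Cue-m1,2 / JM22 is a mammalian expression plasmid built on the commercial pCI-neo backbone (about 5.5 kb without insert). It is propagated in E. coli under ampicillin selection, and it carries a neomycin resistance marker that allows G418 selection of transfected mammalian cells. The record does not list the promoter or other regulatory elements. pCI-neo as a standard vector drives its insert from the CMV immediate-early enhancer/promoter, with a chimeric intron upstream and an SV40 late polyadenylation signal downstream. It also has T7 and T3 promoter sites flanking the cloning region, which matches the sequencing primers recorded here. No feature table was provided, so these elements cannot be confirmed for this particular clone.

The insert is an approximately 1.9 kb human gp78 (AMFR) coding sequence cloned between XhoI and NotI sites, both of which are retained. gp78 is a RING-finger ubiquitin ligase (E3) of the endoplasmic reticulum that acts in ER-associated degradation (ERAD). This version carries six substitutions: M467G, F468G and P469R, plus V476R, D479V and L480D. As the name "Cue-m1,2" suggests, these appear to combine two sets of mutations in the protein's Cue domain, a ubiquitin-binding module. No epitope tag or reporter is recorded.

The associated study examined how gp78 activity depends on its Cue domain, RING finger and E2-binding site. In that context the construct serves as a Cue-domain-defective mutant, to be expressed in mammalian cells and compared with wild-type gp78 in assays of ubiquitination and ERAD substrate degradation.
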