Addgene plasmid #13305: pCI-Neo-gp78 Cue-m1,2 / JM22
Depositing lab: Allan Weissman. Depositing organization: National Cancer Institute (NCI). Publication: The activity of a human endoplasmic reticulum-associated degradation E3, gp78, requires its Cue domain, RING finger, and an E2-binding site. Chen B, Mariano J, Tsai YC, Chan AH, Cohen M, Weissman AM. Proc Natl Acad Sci U S A. 2006 Jan 10. 103(2):341-6. 10.1073/pnas.0506618103 PubMed 16407162.
Backbone
  Vector backbone: pCI-neo
  Backbone manufacturer: Promega
  Backbone size w/o insert (bp): 5472
  Vector type: Mammalian Expression
  Selectable markers: Neomycin (select with G418)
Growth in bacteria
  Bacterial resistance: Ampicillin, 100 μg/mL
  Growth temperature: 37°C
  Growth strain: DH5alpha
  Copy number: Unknown
Gene/Insert
  Gene/Insert name: gp78 (alt name: AMFR)
  Species: H. sapiens (human)
  Insert size (bp): 1900
  Mutation: M467G ; F468G ; P469R ; V476R ; D479V ; L480D
  GenBank ID: NM_001144
  Entrez Gene: AMFR (a.k.a. GP78, RNF45, SPG89)
  Cloning method: Restriction Enzyme; 5′ cloning site XhoI (not destroyed); 3′ cloning site NotI (not destroyed)
  Sequencing primers: 5′ T7; 3′ T3
Terms and licenses: Academic/Nonprofit Terms; Industry Terms: Not Available to Industry
How to cite: pCI-Neo-gp78 Cue-m1,2 / JM22 was a gift from Allan Weissman (Addgene plasmid # 13305 ; http://n2t.net/addgene:13305 ; RRID:Addgene_13305)
